>Addgene plasmid #219779 | pAAV-CMV-CaM-V5-sTb(N) | addgene full sequence | sequence record 434259 | Addgene NGS Result
CCGAAATCGGCAAAATCCCTTATAAATCAAAAGAATAGCCCGAGATAGAGT
[37 nt withheld, positions 52-88]
AAAGAACGTGGACTCCAACGTCAAAGG
[141 nt withheld, positions 116-256]
G
[46 nt withheld, positions 258-303]
A
[95 nt withheld, positions 305-399]
TATGCGGTGTGAAATACCGCACAGATGCGTAAGGAGAAAATACCGCATCAGGCGCCCCTGCAGGCAGCTG
CGCGCTCGCTCGCTCACTGAGGCCGCCCGGGCAAAGCCCGGGCGTCGGGCGACCTTTGGTCGCCCGGCCT
CAGTGAGCGAGCGAGCGCGCAGAGAGGGAGTGGCCAACTCCATCACTAGGGGTTCCTGCGGCCGCTCGGT
CCGCACGTGGTTACCTCCCCAGCATGCCTGCTATTGTCTTCCCAATCCTCCCCCTTGCTGTCCTGCCCCA
CCCCACCCCCCAGAATAGAATGACACCTACTCAGACAATGCGATGCAATTTCCTCATTTTATTAGGAAAG
GACAGTGGGAGTGGCACCTTCCAGGGTCAAGGAAGGCACGGGGGAGGGGCAAACAACAGATGGCTGGCAA
CTAGAAGGCACAGTCGAGGCTGATCAGCGAGCTCTAGCTCGAGGAATTCTTATTACAGAATCTGTTTAGC
GTTCAGCAGCGGGATAGGCTCGGGCAGAGAGTAGCCCTTTCCGGGCACGGTGAACACGTCCACGCCCCAG
TCGCGCAGAGTCTGAATGTGCTTGTTGATAGCGGCCCTGGACATGCCCAGGGTTTCTCCCAGCTGTTCGC
CACTATGGAACTCGCCATTAGCCAGGAGAGCGATCAGCTTCAGAGGCACAGTATTGTCTTTGCTAGCGGT
GCTGTCCAGGCCCAGCAGGGGGTTGGGGATGGGCTTGCCACCTCCAGAGCTGCCACCAGAACCTCCAGAG
CCACCGCTGCCCGAGCCCGAGGTCGAGCCCGAGCCCTTCTTCGCTGTCATCATTTGTACAAACTCTTCGT
AGTTTACCTGACCATCCCCATCGATGTCTGCTTCCCTGATCATTTCATCAACCTCTTCATCTGTTAACTT
CTCTCCAAGGTTTGTCATCACGTGGCGAAGCTCTGCTGCACTGATGTAGCCATTGCCATCCTTATCAAAC
ACACCGAACGCTTCTCTAATTTCTTCTTCCGTGTCCCTGTATTTCATTTTTCTTGCCATCATTGTCAGGA
ACTCAGGGAAGTCGATTGTGCCGTCACCGTCGGCATCTACTTCATTGATCATGTCCTGCAGCTCTGCTTC
TGTGGGGTTCTGCCCCAGAGACCGCATCACCGTCCCCAGCTCCTTGGTTGTTATTGTCCCATCCCCGTCC
TTGTCAAATAGGGAGAAAGCCTCTTTAAATTCTGCGATCTGCTCTTCAGTCAGTTGGTCCATGGTGGCAA
GCTTGGGTCTCCCTATAGTGAGTCGTATTAATTTCGATAAGCCAGTAAGCAGTGGGTTCTCTAGTTAGCC
AGAGAGCTCTGCTTATATAGACCTCCCACCGTACACGCCTACCGCCCATTTGCGTCAATGGGGCGGAGTT
GTTACGACATTTTGGAAAGTCCCGTTGATTTTGGTGCCAAAACAAACTCCCATTGACGTCAATGGGGTGG
AGACTTGGAAATCCCCGTGAGTCAAACCGCTATCCACGCCCATTGATGTACTGCCAAAACCGCATCACCA
TGGTAATAGCGATGACTAATACGTAGATGTACTGCCAAGTAGGAAAGTCCCATAAGGTCATGTACTGGGC
ATAATGCCAGGCGGGCCATTTACCGTCATTGACGTCAATAGGGGGCGTACTTGGCATATGATACACTTGA
TGTACTGCCAAGTGGGCAGTTTACCGTAAATACTCCACCCATTGACGTCAATGGAAAGTCCCTATTGGCG
TTACTATGGGAACATACGTCATTATTGACGTCAATGGGCGGGGGTCGTTGGGCGGTCAGCCAGGCGGGCC
ATTTACCGTAAGTTATGTAACGCGGAACTCCATATATGGGCTATGAACTAATGACCCCGTAATTGATTAC
TATGTACAACGCGTGCGGCCGCAGGAACCCCTAGTGATGGAGTTGGCCACTCCCTCTCTGCGCGCTCGCT
CGCTCACTGAGGCCGGGCGACCAAAGGTCGCCCGACGCCCGGGCGGCCTCAGTGAGCGAGCGAGCGCGCA
GCTGCCTGCAGGACATGTGAGCAAAAGGCCAGCAAAAGGCCAGGAACCGTAAAAAGGCCGCGTTGCTGGC
GTTTTTCCATAGGCTCCGCCCCCCTGACGAGCATCACAAAAATCGACGCTCAAGTCAGAGGTGGCGAAAC
CCGACAGGACTATAAAGATACCAGGCGTTTCCCCCTGGAAGCTCCCTCGTGCGCTCTCCTGTTCCGACCC
TGCCGCTTACCGGATACCTGTCCGCCTTTCTCCCTTCGGGAAGCGTGGCGCTTTCTCATAGCTCACGCTG
TAGGTATCTCAGTTCGGTGTAGGTCGTTCGCTCCAAGCTGGGCTGTGTGCACGAACCCCCCGTTCAGCCC
GACCGCTGCGCCTTATCCGGTAACTATCGTCTTGAGTCCAACCCGGTAAGACACGACTTATCGCCACTGG
CAGCAGCCACTGGTAACAGGATTAGCAGAGCGAGGTATGTAGGCGGTGCTACAGAGTTCTTGAAGTGGTG
GCCTAACTACGGCTACACTAGAAGAACAGTATTTGGTATCTGCGCTCTGCTGAAGCCAGTTACCTTCGGA
AAAAGAGTTGGTAGCTCTTGATCCGGCAAACAAACCACCGCTGGTAGCGGTGGTTTTTTTGTTTGCAAGC
AGCAGATTACGCGCAGAAAAAAAGGATCTCAAGAAGATCCTTTGATCTTTTCTACGGGGTCTGACGCTCA
GTGGAACGAAAACTCACGTTAAGGGATTTTGGTCATGAGATTATCAAAAAGGATCTTCACCTAGATCCTT
TTAAATTAAAAATGAAGTTTTAAATCAATCTAAAGTATATATGAGTAAACTTGGTCTGACAGTTACCAAT
GCTTAATCAGTGAGGCACCTATCTCAGCGATCTGTCTATTTCGTTCATCCATAGTTGCCTGACTCCCCGT
CGTGTAGATAACTACGATACGGGAGGGCTTACCATCTGGCCCCAGTGCTGCAATGATACCGCGGCTTCCA
CGCTCACCGGCTCCAGATTTATCAGCAATAAACCAGCCAGCCGGAAGGGCCGAGCGCAGAAGTGGTCCTG
CAACTTTATCCGCCTCCATCCAGTCTATTAATTGTTGCCGGGAAGCTAGAGTAAGTAGTTCGCCAGTTAA
TAGTTTGCGCAACGTTGTTGCCATTGCTACAGGCATCGTGGTGTCACGCTCGTCGTTTGGTATGGCTTCA
TTCAGCTCCGGTTCCCAACGATCAAGGCGAGTTACATGATCCCCCATGTTGTGCAAAAAAGCGGTTAGCT
CCTTCGGTCCTCCGATCGTTGTCAGAAGTAAGTTGGCCGCAGTGTTATCACTCATGGTTATGGCAGCACT
GCATAATTCTCTTACTGTCATGCCATCCGTAAGATGCTTTTCTGTGACTGGTGAGTACTCAACCAAGTCA
TTCTGAGAATAGTGTATGCGGCGACCGAGTTGCTCTTGCCCGGCGTCAATACGGGATAATACCGCGCCAC
ATAGCAGAACTTTAAAAGTGCTCATCATTGGAAAACGTTCTTCGGGGCGAAAACTCTCAAGGATCTTACC
GCTGTTGAGATCCAGTTCGATGTAACCCACTCGTGCACCCAACTGATCTTCAGCATCTTTTACTTTCACC
AGCGTTTCTGGGTGAGCAAAAACAGGAAGGCAAAATGCCGCAAAAAAGGGAATAAGGGCGACACGGAAAT
GTTGAATACTCATACTCTTCCTTTTTCAATATTATTGAAGCATTTATCAGGGTTATTGTCTCATGAGCGG
ATACATATTTGAATGTATTTAGAAAAATAAACAAATAGGGGTTCCGCGCACATTTCCCCGAAAAGTGCCA
CCTGACGTCTAAGAAACCATTATTATCATGACATTAACCTATAAAAATAGGCGTATCACGAGGCCCTTTC
GTCTCGCGCGTTTCGGTGATGACGGTGAAAACCTCTGACACATGCAGCTCCCGGAGACGGTCACAGCTTG
TCTGTAAGCGGATGCCGGGAGCAGACAAGCCCGTCAGGGCGCGTCAGCGGGTGTTGGCGGGTGTCGGGGC
TGGCTTAACTATGCGGCATCAGAGCAGATTGTACTGAGAGTGCACCATAAAATTGTAAACGTTAATATTT
TGTTAAAATTCGCGTTAAATTTTTGTTAAATCAGCTCATTTTTTAACCAATAGA
Features (pLannotate 1.2.2; 17 found; start..end, strand, type, name):
    400..451     +  misc_feature   bom (fragment): basis of mobility region from pBR322
    456..596     -  repeat_region  AAV2 ITR: inverted terminal repeat of adeno-associated virus serotype 2 inverted
    625..832     -  polyA_signal   bGH poly(A) signal: bovine growth hormone polyadenylation signal
    875..1090    -  CDS            TurboID (fragment): mutant of the E. coli biotin ligase BioID engineered for improved catalytic efficiency (Branon et al., 2018)
   1208..1648    -  CDS            calmodulin: calcium-binding protein
   1671..1689    -  promoter       T7 promoter: promoter for bacteriophage T7 RNA polymerase
   1705..1738    -  LTR            5' LTR (truncated) (fragment): truncated 5' long terminal repeat (LTR) from HIV-1
   1734..1937    -  promoter       CMV promoter: human cytomegalovirus (CMV) immediate early promoter
   1938..2241    -  enhancer       CMV enhancer: human cytomegalovirus immediate early enhancer
   2347..2374    -  repeat_region  AAV2 ITR (fragment): inverted terminal repeat of adeno-associated virus serotype 2 inverted
   2403..2430    -  repeat_region  AAV2 ITR (fragment): inverted terminal repeat of adeno-associated virus serotype 2 inverted
   2503..3091    -  rep_origin     ori: high-copy-number ColE1/pMB1/pBR322/pUC origin of replication
   3262..4122    -  CDS            AmpR: β-lactamase; bla; confers resistance to ampicillin, carbenicillin, and related antibiotics
   4123..4227    -  promoter       AmpR promoter: bla
   4322..4357    +  CDS            rop (fragment): Rop protein, which maintains plasmids at low copy number; rop
   4459..4508    +  misc_feature   bom (fragment): basis of mobility region from pBR322
   4509..381     -  rep_origin     f1 ori (across the origin) (sequence partly withheld): f1 bacteriophage origin of replication; arrow indicates direction of (+) strand synthesis
