[The description below was written by a language model from this plasmid's Addgene catalogue record and pLannotate feature annotations shown in this document.]
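Description:
pAAV-CMV-CaM-V5-sTb(N) is a 4,583-nt AAV transfer plasmid for mammalian expression, encoding one half of the two-component CaST system and described by the depositor as intended for expression in HEK cells. It is propagated in E. coli using a high-copy ColE1/pUC-type origin and selected with ampicillin through the AmpR (β-lactamase) gene and its own promoter. An f1 phage origin is also present, along with short pBR322-derived bom and rop remnants that are only fragments.

The expression cassette lies between AAV2 inverted terminal repeats, the cis elements needed for replication and packaging of a recombinant AAV genome. One ITR is annotated as complete, whereas the other is detected only as two short fragments, so its integrity cannot be judged from the feature table. Within the ITRs, the human CMV immediate-early enhancer and promoter drive a synthetic fusion open reading frame, followed by the bovine growth hormone polyadenylation signal. A T7 promoter sits just upstream of the coding region, and a very short match to an HIV-1 LTR fragment overlapping the CMV promoter is likely an annotation artefact. The fusion consists of calmodulin, a calcium-binding protein, followed by a V5 epitope tag (listed in the catalogue but not called in the feature table, presumably in the gap between the two annotated coding segments) and an N-terminal fragment of the engineered biotin ligase TurboID, i.e. sTb(N), split TurboID.

The design implies that calcium-dependent calmodulin interactions bring this fragment together with a complementary partner carried on a separate construct, restoring biotin ligase activity. This fits the associated publication's theme of biochemical tagging of cellular activity history. The partner construct is not described in this record.
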