Addgene plasmid #219779: pAAV-CMV-CaM-V5-sTb(N)
Purpose: sTb(N) half of CaST for HEK cell expression
Depositing lab: Christina Kim. Depositing organization: University of California, Davis. Publication: Rapid, biochemical tagging of cellular activity history in vivo. Zhang R, Anguiano M, Aarrestad IK, Lin S, Chandra J, Vadde SS, Olson DE, Kim CK. Nat Methods. 2024 Sep;21(9):1725-1735. doi: 10.1038/s41592-024-02375-7. Epub 2024 Aug 5. PubMed 39103446.
Backbone
  Vector backbone: AAV
  Vector type: Mammalian Expression, AAV
Growth in bacteria
  Bacterial resistance: Ampicillin, 100 μg/mL
  Growth temperature: 37°C
  Growth strain: DH5alpha
  Copy number: Unknown
Gene/Insert
  Gene/Insert name: CaM-V5-sTb(N)
  Species: Synthetic
  Promoter: CMV
  Tag / fusion protein: V5
  Cloning method: Gibson Cloning
  Sequencing primers: 5′ acgactcactatagggagaccc; 3′ GATCAGCGAGCTCTAGctcgag
Terms and licenses: Academic/Nonprofit Terms; Industry Terms: Not Available to Industry
Depositor comments: Please visit https://www.biorxiv.org/content/10.1101/2023.09.06.556431v1 for bioRxiv preprint.
How to cite: pAAV-CMV-CaM-V5-sTb(N) was a gift from Christina Kim (Addgene plasmid # 219779 ; http://n2t.net/addgene:219779 ; RRID:Addgene_219779)
